>Addgene plasmid #192447 | pcDNA3-ExRai-AMPKAR(T/A) | addgene full sequence | sequence record 379141 | Addgene NGS Result
GACGGATCGGGAGATCTCCCGATCCCCTATGGTGCACTCTCAGTACAATCTGCTCTGATGCCGCATAGTT
AAGCCAGTATCTGCTCCCTGCTTGTGTGTTGGAGGTCGCTGAGTAGTGCGCGAGCAAAATTTAAGCTACA
ACAAGGCAAGGCTTGACCGACAATTGCATGAAGAATCTGCTTAGGGTTAGGCGTTTTGCGCTGCTTCGCG
ATGTACGGGCCAGATATACGCGTTGACATTGATTATTGACTAGTTATTAATAGTAATCAATTACGGGGTC
ATTAGTTCATAGCCCATATATGGAGTTCCGCGTTACATAACTTACGGTAAATGGCCCGCCTGGCTGACCG
CCCAACGACCCCCGCCCATTGACGTCAATAATGACGTATGTTCCCATAGTAACGCCAATAGGGACTTTCC
ATTGACGTCAATGGGTGGAGTATTTACGGTAAACTGCCCACTTGGCAGTACATCAAGTGTATCATATGCC
AAGTACGCCCCCTATTGACGTCAATGACGGTAAATGGCCCGCCTGGCATTATGCCCAGTACATGACCTTA
TGGGACTTTCCTACTTGGCAGTACATCTACGTATTAGTCATCGCTATTACCATGGTGATGCGGTTTTGGC
AGTACATCAATGGGCGTGGATAGCGGTTTGACTCACGGGGATTTCCAAGTCTCCACCCCATTGACGTCAA
TGGGAGTTTGTTTTGGCACCAAAATCAACGGGACTTTCCAAAATGTCGTAACAACTCCGCCCCATTGACG
CAAATGGGCGGTAGGCGTGTACGGTGGGAGGTCTATATAAGCAGAGCTCTCTGGCTAACTAGAGAACCCA
CTGCTTACTGGCTTATCGAAATTAATACGACTCACTATAGGGAGACCCAAGCTTGCGGCCGCCACCATGG
TGCGGGGTTCTCATCATCATCATCATCATGGTATGGCTAGCATGACTGGTGGACAGCAAATGGGTCGGGA
TCTGTACGACGATGACGATAAGGATCCCATGAGGAGAGTGGCTGCTCTGGTGGATCTGGGCGGCACCGGC
GGCAGCGAGCTCAGCTTCTGCAACGTCTATATCAAGGCCGACAAGCAGAAGAACGGCATCAAGGCGAACT
TCAAGATCCGCCACAACATCGAGGACGGCGGCGTGCAGCTCGCCTACCACTACCAGCAGAACACCCCCAT
CGGCGACGGCCCCGTGCTGCTGCCCGACAACCACTACCTGAGCGTGCAGTCCAAACTTTCGAAAGACCCC
AACGAGAAGCGCGATCACATGGTCCTGCTGGAGTTCGTGACCGCCGCCGGGATCACTCTCGGCATGGACG
AGCTGTACAAGGGCGGTACCGGAGGGAGCATGGTGAGCAAGGGCGAGGAGCTGTTCACCGGGGTGGTGCC
CATCCTGGTCGAGCTGGACGGCGACGTAAACGGCCACAAGTTCAGCGTGTCCGGCGAGGGTGAGGGCGAT
GCCACCTACGGCAAGCTGACCCTGAAGTTCATCTGCACCACCGGCAAGCTGCCCGTGCCCTGGCCCACCC
TCGTGACCACCCTGACCTACGGCGTGCAGTGCTTCAGCCGCTACCCCGACCACATGAAGCAGCACGACTT
CTTCAAGTCCGCCATGCCCGAAGGCTACATCCAGGAGCGCACCATCTTCTTCAAGGACGACGGCAACTAC
AAGACCCGCGCCGAGGTGAAGTTCGAGGGCGACACCCTGGTGAACCGCATCGAGCTGAAGGGCATCGACT
TCAAGGAGGACGGCAACATCCTGGGGCACAAGCTGGAGTACAACTTGCTGCATAAGTTTTCTCAAGAACA
GATCGGCGAAAACATTGTGTGCAGGGTCATTTGTACCACGGGTCAAATTCCCATCCGAGATTTGTCAGCT
GATATTTCACAAGTGCTTAAGGAAAAACGATCCATAAAGAAAGTTTGGACATTTGGTAGAAACCCAGCCT
GTGACTATCATTTAGGAAACATTTCAAGACTGTCAAATAAGCATTTCCAAATACTACTAGGAGAAGACGG
TAACCTTTTATTGAATGACATTTCCACTAATGGGACCTGGTTAAATGGGCAAAAAGTCGAGAAGAACAGC
AATCAGTTACTGTCTCAAGGTGATGAAATAACCGTTGGTGTAGGCGTGGAATCAGATATTTTATCTCTGG
TCATTTTCATAAACGACAAATTTAAGCAGTGCCTCGAGCAGAACAAAGTTGATCGCTAGGAATTCTGCAG
ATATCCATCACACTGGCGGCCGCTCGAGCATGCATCTAGAGGGCCCTATTCTATAGTGTCACCTAAATGC
TAGAGCTCGCTGATCAGCCTCGACTGTGCCTTCTAGTTGCCAGCCATCTGTTGTTTGCCCCTCCCCCGTG
CCTTCCTTGACCCTGGAAGGTGCCACTCCCACTGTCCTTTCCTAATAAAATGAGGAAATTGCATCGCATT
GTCTGAGTAGGTGTCATTCTATTCTGGGGGGTGGGGTGGGGCAGGACAGCAAGGGGGAGGATTGGGAAGA
CAATAGCAGGCATGCTGGGGATGCGGTGGGCTCTATGGCTTCTGAGGCGGAAAGAACCAGCTGGGGCTCT
AGGGGGTATCCCC
[124 nt withheld, positions 2604-2727]
C
[91 nt withheld, positions 2729-2819]
A
[49 nt withheld, positions 2821-2869]
CCTTTGACGTTGGAGTCCACGTTCTTT
[37 nt withheld, positions 2897-2933]
ACCCTATCTCGGTCTATTCTTTTGATTTATAAGGGATTTTGCCGATTTCGGCCTATTGGTTAAAAAATGA
GCTGATTTAACAAAAATTTAACGCGAATTAATTCTGTGGAATGTGTGTCAGTTAGGGTGTGGAAAGTCCC
CAGGCTCCCCAGCAGGCAGAAGTATGCAAAGCATGCATCTCAATTAGTCAGCAACCAGGTGTGGAAAGTC
CCCAGGCTCCCCAGCAGGCAGAAGTATGCAAAGCATGCATCTCAATTAGTCAGCAACCATAGTCCCGCCC
CTAACTCCGCCCATCCCGCCCCTAACTCCGCCCAGTTCCGCCCATTCTCCGCCCCATGGCTGACTAATTT
TTTTTATTTATGCAGAGGCCGAGGCCGCCTCTGCCTCTGAGCTATTCCAGAAGTAGTGAGGAGGCTTTTT
TGGAGGCCTAGGCTTTTGCAAAAAGCTCCCGGGAGCTTGTATATCCATTTTCGGATCTGATCAAGAGACA
GGATGAGGATCGTTTCGCATGATTGAACAAGATGGATTGCACGCAGGTTCTCCGGCCGCTTGGGTGGAGA
GGCTATTCGGCTATGACTGGGCACAACAGACAATCGGCTGCTCTGATGCCGCCGTGTTCCGGCTGTCAGC
GCAGGGGCGCCCGGTTCTTTTTGTCAAGACCGACCTGTCCGGTGCCCTGAATGAACTGCAGGACGAGGCA
GCGCGGCTATCGTGGCTGGCCACGACGGGCGTTCCTTGCGCAGCTGTGCTCGACGTTGTCACTGAAGCGG
GAAGGGACTGGCTGCTATTGGGCGAAGTGCCGGGGCAGGATCTCCTGTCATCTCACCTTGCTCCTGCCGA
GAAAGTATCCATCATGGCTGATGCAATGCGGCGGCTGCATACGCTTGATCCGGCTACCTGCCCATTCGAC
CACCAAGCGAAACATCGCATCGAGCGAGCACGTACTCGGATGGAAGCCGGTCTTGTCGATCAGGATGATC
TGGACGAAGAGCATCAGGGGCTCGCGCCAGCCGAACTGTTCGCCAGGCTCAAGGCGCGCATGCCCGACGG
CGAGGATCTCGTCGTGACCCATGGCGATGCCTGCTTGCCGAATATCATGGTGGAAAATGGCCGCTTTTCT
GGATTCATCGACTGTGGCCGGCTGGGTGTGGCGGACCGCTATCAGGACATAGCGTTGGCTACCCGTGATA
TTGCTGAAGAGCTTGGCGGCGAATGGGCTGACCGCTTCCTCGTGCTTTACGGTATCGCCGCTCCCGATTC
GCAGCGCATCGCCTTCTATCGCCTTCTTGACGAGTTCTTCTGAGCGGGACTCTGGGGTTCGAAATGACCG
ACCAAGCGACGCCCAACCTGCCATCACGAGATTTCGATTCCACCGCCGCCTTCTATGAAAGGTTGGGCTT
CGGAATCGTTTTCCGGGACGCCGGCTGGATGATCCTCCAGCGCGGGGATCTCATGCTGGAGTTCTTCGCC
CACCCCAACTTGTTTATTGCAGCTTATAATGGTTACAAATAAAGCAATAGCATCACAAATTTCACAAATA
AAGCATTTTTTTCACTGCATTCTAGTTGTGGTTTGTCCAAACTCATCAATGTATCTTATCATGTCTGTAT
ACCGTCGACCTCTAGCTAGAGCTTGGCGTAATCATGGTCATAGCTGTTTCCTGTGTGAAATTGTTATCCG
CTCACAATTCCACACAACATACGAGCCGGAAGCATAAAGTGTAAAGCCTGGGGTGCCTAATGAGTGAGCT
AACTCACATTAATTGCGTTGCGCTCACTGCCCGCTTTCCAGTCGGGAAACCTGTCGTGCCAGCTGCATTA
ATGAATCGGCCAACGCGCGGGGAGAGGCGGTTTGCGTATTGGGCGCTCTTCCGCTTCCTCGCTCACTGAC
TCGCTGCGCTCGGTCGTTCGGCTGCGGCGAGCGGTATCAGCTCACTCAAAGGCGGTAATACGGTTATCCA
CAGAATCAGGGGATAACGCAGGAAAGAACATGTGAGCAAAAGGCCAGCAAAAGGCCAGGAACCGTAAAAA
GGCCGCGTTGCTGGCGTTTTTCCATAGGCTCCGCCCCCCTGACGAGCATCACAAAAATCGACGCTCAAGT
CAGAGGTGGCGAAACCCGACAGGACTATAAAGATACCAGGCGTTTCCCCCTGGAAGCTCCCTCGTGCGCT
CTCCTGTTCCGACCCTGCCGCTTACCGGATACCTGTCCGCCTTTCTCCCTTCGGGAAGCGTGGCGCTTTC
TCATAGCTCACGCTGTAGGTATCTCAGTTCGGTGTAGGTCGTTCGCTCCAAGCTGGGCTGTGTGCACGAA
CCCCCCGTTCAGCCCGACCGCTGCGCCTTATCCGGTAACTATCGTCTTGAGTCCAACCCGGTAAGACACG
ACTTATCGCCACTGGCAGCAGCCACTGGTAACAGGATTAGCAGAGCGAGGTATGTAGGCGGTGCTACAGA
GTTCTTGAAGTGGTGGCCTAACTACGGCTACACTAGAAGAACAGTATTTGGTATCTGCGCTCTGCTGAAG
CCAGTTACCTTCGGAAAAAGAGTTGGTAGCTCTTGATCCGGCAAACAAACCACCGCTGGTAGCGGTGGTT
TTTTTGTTTGCAAGCAGCAGATTACGCGCAGAAAAAAAGGATCTCAAGAAGATCCTTTGATCTTTTCTAC
GGGGTCTGACGCTCAGTGGAACGAAAACTCACGTTAAGGGATTTTGGTCATGAGATTATCAAAAAGGATC
TTCACCTAGATCCTTTTAAATTAAAAATGAAGTTTTAAATCAATCTAAAGTATATATGAGTAAACTTGGT
CTGACAGTTACCAATGCTTAATCAGTGAGGCACCTATCTCAGCGATCTGTCTATTTCGTTCATCCATAGT
TGCCTGACTCCCCGTCGTGTAGATAACTACGATACGGGAGGGCTTACCATCTGGCCCCAGTGCTGCAATG
ATACCGCGAGACCCACGCTCACCGGCTCCAGATTTATCAGCAATAAACCAGCCAGCCGGAAGGGCCGAGC
GCAGAAGTGGTCCTGCAACTTTATCCGCCTCCATCCAGTCTATTAATTGTTGCCGGGAAGCTAGAGTAAG
TAGTTCGCCAGTTAATAGTTTGCGCAACGTTGTTGCCATTGCTACAGGCATCGTGGTGTCACGCTCGTCG
TTTGGTATGGCTTCATTCAGCTCCGGTTCCCAACGATCAAGGCGAGTTACATGATCCCCCATGTTGTGCA
AAAAAGCGGTTAGCTCCTTCGGTCCTCCGATCGTTGTCAGAAGTAAGTTGGCCGCAGTGTTATCACTCAT
GGTTATGGCAGCACTGCATAATTCTCTTACTGTCATGCCATCCGTAAGATGCTTTTCTGTGACTGGTGAG
TACTCAACCAAGTCATTCTGAGAATAGTGTATGCGGCGACCGAGTTGCTCTTGCCCGGCGTCAATACGGG
ATAATACCGCGCCACATAGCAGAACTTTAAAAGTGCTCATCATTGGAAAACGTTCTTCGGGGCGAAAACT
CTCAAGGATCTTACCGCTGTTGAGATCCAGTTCGATGTAACCCACTCGTGCACCCAACTGATCTTCAGCA
TCTTTTACTTTCACCAGCGTTTCTGGGTGAGCAAAAACAGGAAGGCAAAATGCCGCAAAAAAGGGAATAA
GGGCGACACGGAAATGTTGAATACTCATACTCTTCCTTTTTCAATATTATTGAAGCATTTATCAGGGTTA
TTGTCTCATGAGCGGATACATATTTGAATGTATTTAGAAAAATAAACAAATAGGGGTTCCGCGCACATTT
CCCCGAAAAGTGCCACCTGACGTC
Features (pLannotate 1.2.2; 25 found; start..end, strand, type, name):
     28..80      -  misc_feature   bom (fragment): basis of mobility region from pBR322
    235..614     +  enhancer       CMV enhancer: human cytomegalovirus immediate early enhancer
    615..818     +  promoter       CMV promoter: human cytomegalovirus (CMV) immediate early promoter
    814..847     +  LTR            5' LTR (truncated) (fragment): truncated 5' long terminal repeat (LTR) from HIV-1
    863..881     +  promoter       T7 promoter: promoter for bacteriophage T7 RNA polymerase
    922..942     +  CDS            capTEV™ (fragment): composite tag for in vivo biotinylation, TEV protease cleavage, and 6xHis tagging
    943..975     +  CDS            T7 tag (gene 10 leader): leader peptide from bacteriophage T7 gene 10 promotes efficient translation in E. coli
    979..1002    +  CDS            Xpress™ tag: Xpress™ epitope tag, including an enterokinase recognition and cleavage site
   1072..1794    +  CDS            cEGFP: cEGFP is a basic (constitutively fluorescent) green fluorescent protein published in 2008, derived from Aequorea victoria.
   1795..2226    +  CDS            RAD53 (fragment): RAD53_YEAST - Also known as MEC2, SAD1, SPK1. Experimental evidence at protein level: Swiss-Prot protein existence level 1. Controls S-phase checkpoint as well as G1 and G2 DNA damage checkpoints. Phosphorylates proteins on serine, threonine, and tyrosine. Prevents entry into anaphase and mitotic exit after DNA damage via regulation of the Polo kinase CDC5. Seems to be involved in the phosphorylation of RPH1. From Saccharomyces cerevisiae (strain ATCC 204508 / S288c) (Baker's yeast).
   2290..2308    -  promoter       SP6 promoter: promoter for bacteriophage SP6 RNA polymerase
   2334..2558    +  polyA_signal   bGH poly(A) signal: bovine growth hormone polyadenylation signal
   2562..2583    +  promoter       SV40 promoter (fragment): SV40 enhancer and early promoter
   2604..3032    +  rep_origin     f1 ori (sequence partly withheld): f1 bacteriophage origin of replication; arrow indicates direction of (+) strand synthesis
   3046..3375    +  promoter       SV40 promoter: SV40 enhancer and early promoter
   3442..4233    +  CDS            neo: KKA2_KLEPN - Also known as kan, nptII. Experimental evidence at protein level: Swiss-Prot protein existence level 1. Resistance to kanamycin, neomycin, paromomycin, ribostamycin, butirosin and gentamicin B. From Klebsiella pneumoniae.
   4257..4415    +  CDS            ble (fragment): BLE_KLEPN - Experimental evidence at protein level: Swiss-Prot protein existence level 1. Binding protein with a strong affinity to the bleomycin family of antibiotics. Binds to CL990; an antimitotic-antibiotic compound. From Klebsiella pneumoniae.
   4410..4531    +  polyA_signal   SV40 poly(A) signal: SV40 polyadenylation signal
   4604..4620    -  protein_bind   lac operator: The lac repressor binds to the lac operator to inhibit transcription in E. coli. This inhibition can be relieved by adding lactose or isopropyl-β-D-thiogalactopyranoside (IPTG). lac repressor encoded by lacI
   4628..4658    -  promoter       lac promoter: promoter for the E. coli lac operon
   4673..4694    -  protein_bind   CAP binding site: CAP binding activates transcription in the presence of cAMP. E. coli catabolite activator protein
   4707..4799    -  CDS            lacI (fragment): lac repressor; lacI; The lac repressor binds to the lac operator to inhibit transcription in E. coli. This inhibition can be relieved by adding lactose or isopropyl-β-D-thiogalactopyranoside (IPTG).
   4982..5570    -  rep_origin     ori: high-copy-number ColE1/pMB1/pBR322/pUC origin of replication
   5741..6601    -  CDS            AmpR: β-lactamase; bla; confers resistance to ampicillin, carbenicillin, and related antibiotics
   6602..6706    -  promoter       AmpR promoter: bla
