[The description below was written by a language model from this plasmid's Addgene catalogue record and pLannotate feature annotations shown in this document.]
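Description:
pcDNA3-ExRai-AMPKAR(T/A) is a mammalian expression plasmid of about 6.7 kb built on the pcDNA3 backbone. It encodes a non-phosphorylatable control version of ExRai-AMPKAR, a genetically encoded fluorescent reporter of AMPK kinase activity. In bacteria it replicates from a high-copy ColE1/pUC-type origin and is selected through the β-lactamase (AmpR) gene. An f1 origin is also present. For mammalian cells, an SV40 early promoter drives a neomycin phosphotransferase gene followed by an SV40 polyadenylation signal, which permits G418 selection of stable transfectants.

The roughly 1.2 kb synthetic insert is transcribed from the CMV immediate-early enhancer/promoter and terminated by the bovine growth hormone poly(A) signal. T7 and SP6 phage promoters flank the cloning region. The open reading frame begins with backbone-derived N-terminal tags: 6xHis, the T7 gene 10 leader and the Xpress epitope with its enterokinase site. The sensor follows, recorded as an AMPK substrate peptide, a circularly permuted EGFP and an FHA1 domain. The feature table annotates the last two as a GFP-derived coding sequence and a fragment of yeast RAD53, the protein from which this phosphothreonine-binding FHA1 module derives. In sensors of this design, phosphorylation of the substrate lets FHA1 bind it, and the resulting conformational change alters cpEGFP fluorescence. Here threonine 6 of the substrate is changed to alanine, which removes the phospho-acceptor site, so the protein should not respond to AMPK. It serves as a negative control alongside the wild-type biosensor in live-cell imaging, confirming that signal changes depend on phosphorylation. A few short annotated fragments (HIV-1 LTR, capTEV, ble, lacI) appear to be partial similarity matches from automated annotation rather than functional elements.
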