Addgene plasmid #192447: pcDNA3-ExRai-AMPKAR(T/A)
Purpose: Non-phosphorylatable negative-control mutant of ExRai-AMPKAR.
Depositing lab: Jin Zhang. Depositing organization: University of California, San Diego (UCSD). Publication: Spatial regulation of AMPK signaling revealed by a sensitive kinase activity reporter. Schmitt DL, Curtis SD, Lyons AC, Zhang JF, Chen M, He CY, Mehta S, Shaw RJ, Zhang J. Nat Commun. 2022 Jul 5;13(1):3856. doi: 10.1038/s41467-022-31190-x. PubMed 35790710.
Backbone
  Vector backbone: pcDNA3
  Backbone size w/o insert (bp): 5517
  Total vector size (bp): 6738
  Vector type: Mammalian Expression
  Selectable markers: Neomycin (select with G418)
Growth in bacteria
  Bacterial resistance: Ampicillin, 100 μg/mL
  Growth temperature: 37°C
  Growth strain: DH5alpha
  Copy number: High Copy
Gene/Insert
  Gene/Insert name: ExRai-AMPKAR(T/A) (alt name: AMPKsubstrate-cpEGFP-FHA1)
  Species: Synthetic
  Insert size (bp): 1221
  Mutation: Thr 6 in AMPK substrate mutated to Ala.
  Promoter: CMV
  Tag / fusion protein: 6xHIS - T7 tag (gene 10 leader) - Xpress (TM) tag (N terminal on backbone)
  Cloning method: Gibson Cloning
  Sequencing primers: 5′ CMV forward; 3′ BGH reverse
Terms and licenses: Academic/Nonprofit Terms; Industry Terms: Not Available to Industry
How to cite: pcDNA3-ExRai-AMPKAR(T/A) was a gift from Jin Zhang (Addgene plasmid # 192447 ; http://n2t.net/addgene:192447 ; RRID:Addgene_192447)
